>Addgene plasmid #171236 | HA-HA-AR-NTD-DBD | addgene full sequence | sequence record 336032 | Addgene NGS Result
GACGGATCGGGAGATCTCCCGATCCCCTATGGTGCACTCTCAGTACAATCTGCTCTGATGCCGCATAGTT
AAGCCAGTATCTGCTCCCTGCTTGTGTGTTGGAGGTCGCTGAGTAGTGCGCGAGCAAAATTTAAGCTACA
ACAAGGCAAGGCTTGACCGACAATTGCATGAAGAATCTGCTTAGGGTTAGGCGTTTTGCGCTGCTTCGCG
ATGTACGGGCCAGATATACGCGTTGACATTGATTATTGACTAGTTATTAATAGTAATCAATTACGGGGTC
ATTAGTTCATAGCCCATATATGGAGTTCCGCGTTACATAACTTACGGTAAATGGCCCGCCTGGCTGACCG
CCCAACGACCCCCGCCCATTGACGTCAATAATGACGTATGTTCCCATAGTAACGCCAATAGGGACTTTCC
ATTGACGTCAATGGGTGGAGTATTTACGGTAAACTGCCCACTTGGCAGTACATCAAGTGTATCATATGCC
AAGTACGCCCCCTATTGACGTCAATGACGGTAAATGGCCCGCCTGGCATTATGCCCAGTACATGACCTTA
TGGGACTTTCCTACTTGGCAGTACATCTACGTATTAGTCATCGCTATTACCATGGTGATGCGGTTTTGGC
AGTACATCAATGGGCGTGGATAGCGGTTTGACTCACGGGGATTTCCAAGTCTCCACCCCATTGACGTCAA
TGGGAGTTTGTTTTGGCACCAAAATCAACGGGACTTTCCAAAATGTCGTAACAACTCCGCCCCATTGACG
CAAATGGGCGGTAGGCGTGTACGGTGGGAGGTCTATATAAGCAGAGCTCTCTGGCTAACTAGAGAACCCA
CTGCTTACTGGCTTATCGAAATTAATACGACTCACTATAGGGAGACCCAAGCTGGCTAGCGTTTAAACTT
AAGCTTCCACCATGGCCTACCCATACGACGTCCCAGACTACGCTCAGCTCCAGCTTATGTACCCCTACGA
CGTGCCCGACTACGCGGATCCAATGGAAGTGCAGTTAGGGCTGGGAAGGGTCTACCCTCGGCCGCCGTCC
AAGACCTACCGAGGAGCTTTCCAGAATCTGTTCCAGAGCGTGCGCGAAGTGATCCAGAACCCGGGCCCCA
GGCACCCAGAGGCCGCGAGCGCAGCACCTCCCGGCGCCAGTTTGCTGCTGCTGCAGCAGCAGCAGCAGCA
GCAGCAGCAGCAGCAGCAGCAGCAGCAGCAGCAGCAGCAGCAGCAGCAAGAGACTAGCCCCAGGCAGCAG
CAGCAGCAGCAGGGTGAGGATGGTTCTCCCCAAGCCCATCGTAGAGGCCCCACAGGCTACCTGGTCCTGG
ATGAGGAACAGCAACCTTCACAGCCGCAGTCGGCCCTGGAGTGCCACCCCGAGAGAGGTTGCGTCCCAGA
GCCTGGAGCCGCCGTGGCCGCCAGCAAGGGGCTGCCGCAGCAGCTGCCAGCACCTCCGGACGAGGATGAC
TCAGCTGCCCCATCCACGTTGTCCCTGCTGGGCCCCACTTTCCCCGGCTTAAGCAGCTGCTCCGCTGACC
TTAAAGACATCCTGAGCGAGGCCAGCACCATGCAACTCCTTCAGCAACAGCAGCAGGAAGCAGTATCCGA
AGGCAGCAGCAGCGGGAGAGCGAGGGAGGCCTCGGGGGCTCCCACTTCCTCCAAGGACAATTACTTAGGG
GGCACTTCGACCATTTCTGACAACGCCAAGGAGTTGTGTAAGGCAGTGTCGGTGTCCATGGGCCTGGGTG
TGGAGGCGTTGGAGCATCTGAGTCCAGGGGAACAGCTTCGGGGGGATTGCATGTACGCCCCACTTTTGGG
AGTTCCACCCGCTGTGCGTCCCACTCCTTGTGCCCCATTGGCCGAATGCAAAGGTTCTCTGCTAGACGAC
AGCGCAGGCAAGAGCACTGAAGATACTGCTGAGTATTCCCCTTTCAAGGGAGGTTACACCAAAGGGCTAG
AAGGCGAGAGCCTAGGCTGCTCTGGCAGCGCTGCAGCAGGGAGCTCCGGGACACTTGAACTGCCGTCTAC
CCTGTCTCTCTACAAGTCCGGAGCACTGGACGAGGCAGCTGCGTACCAGAGTCGCGACTACTACAACTTT
CCACTGGCTCTGGCCGGACCGCCGCCCCCTCCGCCGCCTCCCCATCCCCACGCTCGCATCAAGCTGGAGA
ACCCGCTGGACTACGGCAGCGCCTGGGCGGCTGCGGCGGCGCAGTGCCGCTATGGGGACCTGGCGAGCCT
GCATGGCGCGGGTGCAGCGGGACCCGGTTCTGGGTCACCCTCAGCCGCCGCTTCCTCATCCTGGCACACT
CTCTTCACAGCCGAAGAAGGCCAGTTGTATGGACCGTGTGGTGGTGGTGGGGGTGGTGGCGGCGGCGGCG
GCGGCGGCGGCGGCGGCGGCGGCGGCGGCGGCGGCGGCGAGGCGGGAGCTGTAGCCCCCTACGGCTACAC
TCGGCCCCCTCAGGGGCTGGCGGGCCAGGAAAGCGACTTCACCGCACCTGATGTGTGGTACCCTGGCGGC
ATGGTGAGCAGAGTGCCCTATCCCAGTCCCACTTGTGTCAAAAGCGAAATGGGCCCCTGGATGGATAGCT
ACTCCGGACCTTACGGGGACATGCGTTTGGAGACTGCCAGGGACCATGTTTTGCCCATTGACTATTACTT
TCCACCCCAGAAGACCTGCCTGATCTGTGGAGATGAAGCTTCTGGGTGTCACTATGGAGCTCTCACATGT
GGAAGCTGCAAGGTCTTCTTCAAAAGAGCCGCTGAAGGGAAACAGAAGTACCTGTGCGCCAGCAGAAATG
ATTGCACTATTGATAAATTCCGAAGGAAAAATTGTCCATCTTGTCGTCTTCGGAAATGTTATGAAGCAGG
GATGACTCTGGGATGAGCGGCCGCTCGAGTCTAGAGGGCCCGTTTAAACCCGCTGATCAGCCTCGACTGT
GCCTTCTAGTTGCCAGCCATCTGTTGTTTGCCCCTCCCCCGTGCCTTCCTTGACCCTGGAAGGTGCCACT
CCCACTGTCCTTTCCTAATAAAATGAGGAAATTGCATCGCATTGTCTGAGTAGGTGTCATTCTATTCTGG
GGGGTGGGGTGGGGCAGGACAGCAAGGGGGAGGATTGGGAAGACAATAGCAGGCATGCTGGGGATGCGGT
GGGCTCTATGGCTTCTGAGGCGGAAAGAACCAGCTGGGGCTCTAGGGGGTATCCCC
[124 nt withheld, positions 3207-3330]
C
[91 nt withheld, positions 3332-3422]
A
[49 nt withheld, positions 3424-3472]
CCTTTGACGTTGGAGTCCACGTTCTTT
[37 nt withheld, positions 3500-3536]
ACCCTATCTCGGTCTATTCTTTTGATTTATAAGGGATTTTGCCGATTTCGGCCTATTGGTTAAAAAATGA
GCTGATTTAACAAAAATTTAACGCGAATTAATTCTGTGGAATGTGTGTCAGTTAGGGTGTGGAAAGTCCC
CAGGCTCCCCAGCAGGCAGAAGTATGCAAAGCATGCATCTCAATTAGTCAGCAACCAGGTGTGGAAAGTC
CCCAGGCTCCCCAGCAGGCAGAAGTATGCAAAGCATGCATCTCAATTAGTCAGCAACCATAGTCCCGCCC
CTAACTCCGCCCATCCCGCCCCTAACTCCGCCCAGTTCCGCCCATTCTCCGCCCCATGGCTGACTAATTT
TTTTTATTTATGCAGAGGCCGAGGCCGCCTCTGCCTCTGAGCTATTCCAGAAGTAGTGAGGAGGCTTTTT
TGGAGGCCTAGGCTTTTGCAAAAAGCTCCCGGGAGCTTGTATATCCATTTTCGGATCTGATCAAGAGACA
GGATGAGGATCGTTTCGCATGATTGAACAAGATGGATTGCACGCAGGTTCTCCGGCCGCTTGGGTGGAGA
GGCTATTCGGCTATGACTGGGCACAACAGACAATCGGCTGCTCTGATGCCGCCGTGTTCCGGCTGTCAGC
GCAGGGGCGCCCGGTTCTTTTTGTCAAGACCGACCTGTCCGGTGCCCTGAATGAACTGCAGGACGAGGCA
GCGCGGCTATCGTGGCTGGCCACGACGGGCGTTCCTTGCGCAGCTGTGCTCGACGTTGTCACTGAAGCGG
GAAGGGACTGGCTGCTATTGGGCGAAGTGCCGGGGCAGGATCTCCTGTCATCTCACCTTGCTCCTGCCGA
GAAAGTATCCATCATGGCTGATGCAATGCGGCGGCTGCATACGCTTGATCCGGCTACCTGCCCATTCGAC
CACCAAGCGAAACATCGCATCGAGCGAGCACGTACTCGGATGGAAGCCGGTCTTGTCGATCAGGATGATC
TGGACGAAGAGCATCAGGGGCTCGCGCCAGCCGAACTGTTCGCCAGGCTCAAGGCGCGCATGCCCGACGG
CGAGGATCTCGTCGTGACCCATGGCGATGCCTGCTTGCCGAATATCATGGTGGAAAATGGCCGCTTTTCT
GGATTCATCGACTGTGGCCGGCTGGGTGTGGCGGACCGCTATCAGGACATAGCGTTGGCTACCCGTGATA
TTGCTGAAGAGCTTGGCGGCGAATGGGCTGACCGCTTCCTCGTGCTTTACGGTATCGCCGCTCCCGATTC
GCAGCGCATCGCCTTCTATCGCCTTCTTGACGAGTTCTTCTGAGCGGGACTCTGGGGTTCGAAATGACCG
ACCAAGCGACGCCCAACCTGCCATCACGAGATTTCGATTCCACCGCCGCCTTCTATGAAAGGTTGGGCTT
CGGAATCGTTTTCCGGGACGCCGGCTGGATGATCCTCCAGCGCGGGGATCTCATGCTGGAGTTCTTCGCC
CACCCCAACTTGTTTATTGCAGCTTATAATGGTTACAAATAAAGCAATAGCATCACAAATTTCACAAATA
AAGCATTTTTTTCACTGCATTCTAGTTGTGGTTTGTCCAAACTCATCAATGTATCTTATCATGTCTGTAT
ACCGTCGACCTCTAGCTAGAGCTTGGCGTAATCATGGTCATAGCTGTTTCCTGTGTGAAATTGTTATCCG
CTCACAATTCCACACAACATACGAGCCGGAAGCATAAAGTGTAAAGCCTGGGGTGCCTAATGAGTGAGCT
AACTCACATTAATTGCGTTGCGCTCACTGCCCGCTTTCCAGTCGGGAAACCTGTCGTGCCAGCTGCATTA
ATGAATCGGCCAACGCGCGGGGAGAGGCGGTTTGCGTATTGGGCGCTCTTCCGCTTCCTCGCTCACTGAC
TCGCTGCGCTCGGTCGTTCGGCTGCGGCGAGCGGTATCAGCTCACTCAAAGGCGGTAATACGGTTATCCA
CAGAATCAGGGGATAACGCAGGAAAGAACATGTGAGCAAAAGGCCAGCAAAAGGCCAGGAACCGTAAAAA
GGCCGCGTTGCTGGCGTTTTTCCATAGGCTCCGCCCCCCTGACGAGCATCACAAAAATCGACGCTCAAGT
CAGAGGTGGCGAAACCCGACAGGACTATAAAGATACCAGGCGTTTCCCCCTGGAAGCTCCCTCGTGCGCT
CTCCTGTTCCGACCCTGCCGCTTACCGGATACCTGTCCGCCTTTCTCCCTTCGGGAAGCGTGGCGCTTTC
TCATAGCTCACGCTGTAGGTATCTCAGTTCGGTGTAGGTCGTTCGCTCCAAGCTGGGCTGTGTGCACGAA
CCCCCCGTTCAGCCCGACCGCTGCGCCTTATCCGGTAACTATCGTCTTGAGTCCAACCCGGTAAGACACG
ACTTATCGCCACTGGCAGCAGCCACTGGTAACAGGATTAGCAGAGCGAGGTATGTAGGCGGTGCTACAGA
GTTCTTGAAGTGGTGGCCTAACTACGGCTACACTAGAAGAACAGTATTTGGTATCTGCGCTCTGCTGAAG
CCAGTTACCTTCGGAAAAAGAGTTGGTAGCTCTTGATCCGGCAAACAAACCACCGCTGGTAGCGGTGGTT
TTTTTGTTTGCAAGCAGCAGATTACGCGCAGAAAAAAAGGATCTCAAGAAGATCCTTTGATCTTTTCTAC
GGGGTCTGACGCTCAGTGGAACGAAAACTCACGTTAAGGGATTTTGGTCATGAGATTATCAAAAAGGATC
TTCACCTAGATCCTTTTAAATTAAAAATGAAGTTTTAAATCAATCTAAAGTATATATGAGTAAACTTGGT
CTGACAGTTACCAATGCTTAATCAGTGAGGCACCTATCTCAGCGATCTGTCTATTTCGTTCATCCATAGT
TGCCTGACTCCCCGTCGTGTAGATAACTACGATACGGGAGGGCTTACCATCTGGCCCCAGTGCTGCAATG
ATACCGCGAGACCCACGCTCACCGGCTCCAGATTTATCAGCAATAAACCAGCCAGCCGGAAGGGCCGAGC
GCAGAAGTGGTCCTGCAACTTTATCCGCCTCCATCCAGTCTATTAATTGTTGCCGGGAAGCTAGAGTAAG
TAGTTCGCCAGTTAATAGTTTGCGCAACGTTGTTGCCATTGCTACAGGCATCGTGGTGTCACGCTCGTCG
TTTGGTATGGCTTCATTCAGCTCCGGTTCCCAACGATCAAGGCGAGTTACATGATCCCCCATGTTGTGCA
AAAAAGCGGTTAGCTCCTTCGGTCCTCCGATCGTTGTCAGAAGTAAGTTGGCCGCAGTGTTATCACTCAT
GGTTATGGCAGCACTGCATAATTCTCTTACTGTCATGCCATCCGTAAGATGCTTTTCTGTGACTGGTGAG
TACTCAACCAAGTCATTCTGAGAATAGTGTATGCGGCGACCGAGTTGCTCTTGCCCGGCGTCAATACGGG
ATAATACCGCGCCACATAGCAGAACTTTAAAAGTGCTCATCATTGGAAAACGTTCTTCGGGGCGAAAACT
CTCAAGGATCTTACCGCTGTTGAGATCCAGTTCGATGTAACCCACTCGTGCACCCAACTGATCTTCAGCA
TCTTTTACTTTCACCAGCGTTTCTGGGTGAGCAAAAACAGGAAGGCAAAATGCCGCAAAAAAGGGAATAA
GGGCGACACGGAAATGTTGAATACTCATACTCTTCCTTTTTCAATATTATTGAAGCATTTATCAGGGTTA
TTGTCTCATGAGCGGATACATATTTGAATGTATTTAGAAAAATAAACAAATAGGGGTTCCGCGCACATTT
CCCCGAAAAGTGCCACCTGACGTC
Features (pLannotate 1.2.2; 20 found; start..end, strand, type, name):
     28..80      -  misc_feature   bom (fragment): basis of mobility region from pBR322
    235..614     +  enhancer       CMV enhancer: human cytomegalovirus immediate early enhancer
    615..818     +  promoter       CMV promoter: human cytomegalovirus (CMV) immediate early promoter
    814..847     +  LTR            5' LTR (truncated) (fragment): truncated 5' long terminal repeat (LTR) from HIV-1
    863..881     +  promoter       T7 promoter: promoter for bacteriophage T7 RNA polymerase
   1003..2883    +  CDS            AR (fragment): ANDR_HUMAN - Also known as DHTR, NR3C4. Experimental evidence at protein level: Swiss-Prot protein existence level 1. [Isoform 4]: Lacks the C-terminal ligand-binding domain and may therefore constitutively activate the transcription of a specific set of genes independently of steroid hormones. From Homo sapiens (Human).
   2937..3161    +  polyA_signal   bGH poly(A) signal: bovine growth hormone polyadenylation signal
   3165..3186    +  promoter       SV40 promoter (fragment): SV40 enhancer and early promoter
   3207..3635    +  rep_origin     f1 ori (sequence partly withheld): f1 bacteriophage origin of replication; arrow indicates direction of (+) strand synthesis
   3649..3978    +  promoter       SV40 promoter: SV40 enhancer and early promoter
   4045..4836    +  CDS            neo: KKA2_KLEPN - Also known as kan, nptII. Experimental evidence at protein level: Swiss-Prot protein existence level 1. Resistance to kanamycin, neomycin, paromomycin, ribostamycin, butirosin and gentamicin B. From Klebsiella pneumoniae.
   4860..5018    +  CDS            ble (fragment): BLE_KLEPN - Experimental evidence at protein level: Swiss-Prot protein existence level 1. Binding protein with a strong affinity to the bleomycin family of antibiotics. Binds to CL990; an antimitotic-antibiotic compound. From Klebsiella pneumoniae.
   5013..5134    +  polyA_signal   SV40 poly(A) signal: SV40 polyadenylation signal
   5207..5223    -  protein_bind   lac operator: The lac repressor binds to the lac operator to inhibit transcription in E. coli. This inhibition can be relieved by adding lactose or isopropyl-β-D-thiogalactopyranoside (IPTG). lac repressor encoded by lacI
   5231..5261    -  promoter       lac promoter: promoter for the E. coli lac operon
   5276..5297    -  protein_bind   CAP binding site: CAP binding activates transcription in the presence of cAMP. E. coli catabolite activator protein
   5310..5402    -  CDS            lacI (fragment): lac repressor; lacI; The lac repressor binds to the lac operator to inhibit transcription in E. coli. This inhibition can be relieved by adding lactose or isopropyl-β-D-thiogalactopyranoside (IPTG).
   5585..6173    -  rep_origin     ori: high-copy-number ColE1/pMB1/pBR322/pUC origin of replication
   6344..7204    -  CDS            AmpR: β-lactamase; bla; confers resistance to ampicillin, carbenicillin, and related antibiotics
   7205..7309    -  promoter       AmpR promoter: bla
