[The description below was written by a language model from this plasmid's Addgene catalogue record and pLannotate feature annotations shown in this document.]
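Description:
HA-HA-AR-NTD-DBD is a mammalian expression plasmid built on a modified pcDNA3.1(+) backbone that carries a Kozak sequence and a tandem HA epitope upstream of the cloning site. It is about 7.3 kb by full sequencing. It replicates in E. coli at high copy from a ColE1/pUC-type origin and is selected with ampicillin through the β-lactamase gene. An f1 origin is also present. For selection in mammalian cells, an SV40 early promoter drives the neomycin phosphotransferase gene, followed by an SV40 polyadenylation signal, which confers G418 resistance. The short annotated fragments (HIV-1 LTR, ble, lacI, bom, and lac promoter/operator elements) appear to be backbone remnants or partial matches from automated annotation rather than functional parts of the design.

The payload is a truncated human androgen receptor (AR) of roughly 1.9 kb, comprising the N-terminal domain and the DNA-binding domain but lacking the C-terminal ligand-binding domain. It was inserted between BamHI and NotI. The CMV immediate-early enhancer and promoter drive its expression, and the bovine growth hormone polyadenylation signal terminates the transcript. A T7 promoter lies just upstream of the coding region. The 2xHA tag is supplied by the backbone at the N terminus. The depositor notes that a single nucleotide was added after the BamHI site by mutagenesis to adjust the reading frame; the tag itself is not called out in the feature table.

The construct expresses an epitope-tagged, ligand-binding-domain-deleted AR in mammalian cells, which allows detection or immunoprecipitation through HA. It was deposited with a study of how protein phosphatase 1 affects AR ubiquitylation and degradation, where a truncation like this would help map which receptor domains are involved.
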