Addgene plasmid #171236: HA-HA-AR-NTD-DBD
Purpose: Mammalian expression of 2xHA-tagged human androgen receptor trancate: AR N-terminal-domain and DNA-bindind domain (NTD-DBD)
Depositing lab: Steven Balk. Publication: Protein phosphatase 1 suppresses androgen receptor ubiquitylation and degradation. Liu X, Han W, Gulla S, Simon NI, Gao Y, Cai C, Yang H, Zhang X, Liu J, Balk SP, Chen S. Oncotarget. 2016 Jan 12;7(2):1754-64. doi: 10.18632/oncotarget.6434. PubMed 26636645.
Backbone
  Vector backbone: pcDNA3.1(+)-kozakHAHA
  Backbone size w/o insert (bp): 5500
  Vector type: Mammalian Expression, Bacterial Expression
  Selectable markers: Neomycin (select with G418)
Growth in bacteria
  Bacterial resistance: Ampicillin, 100 μg/mL
  Growth temperature: 37°C
  Growth strain: DH5alpha
  Copy number: High Copy
Gene/Insert
  Gene/Insert name: 2xHA-tagged human androgen receptor trancate:N-terminal-domain and DNA-binding domain (alt names: HA-HA-AR-NTD-DBD; 2xHA-AR-NTD-DBD)
  Species: H. sapiens (human)
  Insert size (bp): 1900
  Mutation: AR truncate
  Entrez Gene: AR (a.k.a. AIS, AR8, DHTR, HUMARA, HYSP1, KD, NR3C4, SBMA, SMAX1, TFM)
  Promoter: CMV
  Tag / fusion protein: HA (N terminal on backbone)
  Cloning method: Restriction Enzyme; 5′ cloning site BamHI (unknown if destroyed); 3′ cloning site NotI (unknown if destroyed)
  Sequencing primers: 5′ CMV_fwd_primer
Terms and licenses: Academic/Nonprofit Terms; Industry Terms: Not Available to Industry
Depositor comments: For cloning purpose, an "A" nucleotide was inserted right after BamHI site in the vector backbone by DNA mutagensis to change the open reading frame.
How to cite: HA-HA-AR-NTD-DBD was a gift from Steven Balk (Addgene plasmid # 171236 ; http://n2t.net/addgene:171236 ; RRID:Addgene_171236)
